>Addgene plasmid #241800 | pcDNA3-CMV-eBRIC | addgene full sequence | sequence record 479859 | Addgene NGS Result
GACGGATCGGGAGATCTCCCGATCCCCTATGGTGCACTCTCAGTACAATCTGCTCTGATGCCGCATAGTT
AAGCCAGTATCTGCTCCCTGCTTGTGTGTTGGAGGTCGCTGAGTAGTGCGCGAGCAAAATTTAAGCTACA
ACAAGGCAAGGCTTGACCGACAATTGCATGAAGAATCTGCTTAGGGTTAGGCGTTTTGCGCTGCTTCGCG
ATGTACGGGCCAGATATACGCGTTGACATTGATTATTGACTAGTTATTAATAGTAATCAATTACGGGGTC
ATTAGTTCATAGCCCATATATGGAGTTCCGCGTTACATAACTTACGGTAAATGGCCCGCCTGGCTGACCG
CCCAACGACCCCCGCCCATTGACGTCAATAATGACGTATGTTCCCATAGTAACGCCAATAGGGACTTTCC
ATTGACGTCAATGGGTGGAGTATTTACGGTAAACTGCCCACTTGGCAGTACATCAAGTGTATCATATGCC
AAGTACGCCCCCTATTGACGTCAATGACGGTAAATGGCCCGCCTGGCATTATGCCCAGTACATGACCTTA
TGGGACTTTCCTACTTGGCAGTACATCTACGTATTAGTCATCGCTATTACCATGGTGATGCGGTTTTGGC
AGTACATCAATGGGCGTGGATAGCGGTTTGACTCACGGGGATTTCCAAGTCTCCACCCCATTGACGTCAA
TGGGAGTTTGTTTTGGCACCAAAATCAACGGGACTTTCCAAAATGTCGTAACAACTCCGCCCCATTGACG
CAAATGGGCGGTAGGCGTGTACGGTGGGAGGTCTATATAAGCAGAGCTCTCTGGCTAACTAGAGAACCCA
CTGCTTACTGGCTTATCGAAATTAATACGACTCACTATAGGGAGACCCAAGCTTGCCACCATGGTGAGCA
AGGGCGAGGCAGTGATCAAGGAGTTCATGCGGTTCAAGGTGCACATGGAGGGCTCCATGAACGGCCACGA
GTTCGAGATCGAGGGCGAGGGCGAGGGCCGCCCCTACGAGGGCACCCAGACCGCCAAGCTGAAGGTGACC
AAGGGTGGCCCCCTGCCCTTCTCCTGGGACATCCTGTCCCCTCAGTTCATGTACGGCTCCAGGGCCTTCA
TCAAGCACCCCGCCGACATCCCCGACTACTATAAGCAGTCCTTCCCCGAGGGCTTCAAGTGGGAGCGCGT
GATGAACTTCGAGGACGGCGGCGCCGTGACCGTGACCCAGGACACCTCCCTGGAGGACGGCACCCTGATC
TACGAGGTGAAGCTCCGCGGCACCAACTTCCCTCCTGACGGCCCCGTAATGCAGAAGAAGACAATGGGCT
GGGAAGCGTCCACCGAGCGGTTGTACCCCGAGGACGGCGTGCTGAAGGGCGACATTAAGATGGCCCTGCG
CCTGAAGGACGGCGGCCGCTACCTGGCGGACTTCAAGACCATCTACAAGGCCAAGAAGCCCGTGCAGATG
CCCGGCGCCTACAACGTCGACCGCAAGTTGGACATCACCTCCCACAACGAGGACTACACCGTGGTGGAAC
AGTACGAACGCTCCGAGGGCCGCCATCTTGATACACTCGAAGTTTTCGTTGGGGACTGGCGACAGACAGC
CGGCTACAACTTGAGTCAAATCCTTGAACAGGGAGGTGTGTCCAGTTTGTTTCAGAATCTCGGGGTGTCC
GTAACTCCGATCCAAAGGATTGTCCGGAGCGGTGAAAATGGGCTGAAGATCGACATCCATGTCATCATCC
CGTATGAAGGTCTGAGCGGCGACCAAATGGGCCAGATCGAAAAAATTTTTAAGGTGGTGTACCCTGTGGA
TAATCATCATTTTAAGGTGATCCTGCACTATGGCACACTGGTAATCGACGGGGTTACGCCGAACTTGATC
GACTATTTCGGACGGCCGTATGAAGGCATCGCCGTGTTCGACGGCAAAAAGATCACTGTAACAGGGACCC
TGATTATGCATGACCAACTGACAGAAGAGCAGATTGCAGAGTTCAAAGAAGCCTTCTCATTATTCGACAA
GGATGGGGACGGCACCATCACCACAAAGGAACTTGGTACCGTTATGAGGTCGCTTGGACAAAACCCAACG
GAAGCAGAATTGCAGGATATGATCAATGAAGTCGATGCTGATGGCAATGGAACGATTTACTTTCCTGAAT
TTCTTACTATGATGGCTAGGAAAATGAAGGACACAGACAGCGAAGAGGAAATCCGAGAAGCATTCCGTGT
TTTTGACAAGGATGGGAACGGCTACATCAGCGCTGCTCAACTACGTCACGTCATGACAAACCTTGGGGAG
AAGTTAACAGAAGAAGAAGTTGATGAAATGATAAGGGAAGCAGATATCGATGGTGATGGCCAAGTAAACT
ATGAAGAGTTTGTACAAATGATGACAGCAAAGGGGGGCGAGTCCAAGAGGCGCTGGAAGAAAGACTTCAT
TGCCGTCAGCGCTGCCAACCGGTTCAAGAAGATCTCCAGCTCCGGGGCACTGGAGCTCTGGAAAGGCAAC
AAAATTATCGACGAGCGCCTGATCAACCCCGACGGCTCCCTGCTGTTCCGAGTAACCATCAACGGAGTGA
CCGGCTGGCGTCTGCATGAACGCATTCTGGCGTAACTCGAGCATGCATCTAGAGGGCCCTATTCTATAGT
GTCACCTAAATGCTAGAGCTCGCTGATCAGCCTCGACTGTGCCTTCTAGTTGCCAGCCATCTGTTGTTTG
CCCCTCCCCCGTGCCTTCCTTGACCCTGGAAGGTGCCACTCCCACTGTCCTTTCCTAATAAAATGAGGAA
ATTGCATCGCATTGTCTGAGTAGGTGTCATTCTATTCTGGGGGGTGGGGTGGGGCAGGACAGCAAGGGGG
AGGATTGGGAAGACAATAGCAGGCATGCTGGGGATGCGGTGGGCTCTATGGCTTCTGAGGCGGAAAGAAC
CAGCTGGGGCTCTAGGGGGTATCCCC
[124 nt withheld, positions 2967-3090]
C
[91 nt withheld, positions 3092-3182]
A
[49 nt withheld, positions 3184-3232]
CCTTTGACGTTGGAGTCCACGTTCTTT
[37 nt withheld, positions 3260-3296]
ACCCTATCTCGGTCTATTCTTTTGATTTATAAGGGATTTTGCCGATTTCGGCCTATTGGTTAAAAAATGA
GCTGATTTAACAAAAATTTAACGCGAATTAATTCTGTGGAATGTGTGTCAGTTAGGGTGTGGAAAGTCCC
CAGGCTCCCCAGCAGGCAGAAGTATGCAAAGCATGCATCTCAATTAGTCAGCAACCAGGTGTGGAAAGTC
CCCAGGCTCCCCAGCAGGCAGAAGTATGCAAAGCATGCATCTCAATTAGTCAGCAACCATAGTCCCGCCC
CTAACTCCGCCCATCCCGCCCCTAACTCCGCCCAGTTCCGCCCATTCTCCGCCCCATGGCTGACTAATTT
TTTTTATTTATGCAGAGGCCGAGGCCGCCTCTGCCTCTGAGCTATTCCAGAAGTAGTGAGGAGGCTTTTT
TGGAGGCCTAGGCTTTTGCAAAAAGCTCCCGGGAGCTTGTATATCCATTTTCGGATCTGATCAAGAGACA
GGATGAGGATCGTTTCGCATGATTGAACAAGATGGATTGCACGCAGGTTCTCCGGCCGCTTGGGTGGAGA
GGCTATTCGGCTATGACTGGGCACAACAGACAATCGGCTGCTCTGATGCCGCCGTGTTCCGGCTGTCAGC
GCAGGGGCGCCCGGTTCTTTTTGTCAAGACCGACCTGTCCGGTGCCCTGAATGAACTGCAGGACGAGGCA
GCGCGGCTATCGTGGCTGGCCACGACGGGCGTTCCTTGCGCAGCTGTGCTCGACGTTGTCACTGAAGCGG
GAAGGGACTGGCTGCTATTGGGCGAAGTGCCGGGGCAGGATCTCCTGTCATCTCACCTTGCTCCTGCCGA
GAAAGTATCCATCATGGCTGATGCAATGCGGCGGCTGCATACGCTTGATCCGGCTACCTGCCCATTCGAC
CACCAAGCGAAACATCGCATCGAGCGAGCACGTACTCGGATGGAAGCCGGTCTTGTCGATCAGGATGATC
TGGACGAAGAGCATCAGGGGCTCGCGCCAGCCGAACTGTTCGCCAGGCTCAAGGCGCGCATGCCCGACGG
CGAGGATCTCGTCGTGACCCATGGCGATGCCTGCTTGCCGAATATCATGGTGGAAAATGGCCGCTTTTCT
GGATTCATCGACTGTGGCCGGCTGGGTGTGGCGGACCGCTATCAGGACATAGCGTTGGCTACCCGTGATA
TTGCTGAAGAGCTTGGCGGCGAATGGGCTGACCGCTTCCTCGTGCTTTACGGTATCGCCGCTCCCGATTC
GCAGCGCATCGCCTTCTATCGCCTTCTTGACGAGTTCTTCTGAGCGGGACTCTGGGGTTCGAAATGACCG
ACCAAGCGACGCCCAACCTGCCATCACGAGATTTCGATTCCACCGCCGCCTTCTATGAAAGGTTGGGCTT
CGGAATCGTTTTCCGGGACGCCGGCTGGATGATCCTCCAGCGCGGGGATCTCATGCTGGAGTTCTTCGCC
CACCCCAACTTGTTTATTGCAGCTTATAATGGTTACAAATAAAGCAATAGCATCACAAATTTCACAAATA
AAGCATTTTTTTCACTGCATTCTAGTTGTGGTTTGTCCAAACTCATCAATGTATCTTATCATGTCTGTAT
ACCGTCGACCTCTAGCTAGAGCTTGGCGTAATCATGGTCATAGCTGTTTCCTGTGTGAAATTGTTATCCG
CTCACAATTCCACACAACATACGAGCCGGAAGCATAAAGTGTAAAGCCTGGGGTGCCTAATGAGTGAGCT
AACTCACATTAATTGCGTTGCGCTCACTGCCCGCTTTCCAGTCGGGAAACCTGTCGTGCCAGCTGCATTA
ATGAATCGGCCAACGCGCGGGGAGAGGCGGTTTGCGTATTGGGCGCTCTTCCGCTTCCTCGCTCACTGAC
TCGCTGCGCTCGGTCGTTCGGCTGCGGCGAGCGGTATCAGCTCACTCAAAGGCGGTAATACGGTTATCCA
CAGAATCAGGGGATAACGCAGGAAAGAACATGTGAGCAAAAGGCCAGCAAAAGGCCAGGAACCGTAAAAA
GGCCGCGTTGCTGGCGTTTTTCCATAGGCTCCGCCCCCCTGACGAGCATCACAAAAATCGACGCTCAAGT
CAGAGGTGGCGAAACCCGACAGGACTATAAAGATACCAGGCGTTTCCCCCTGGAAGCTCCCTCGTGCGCT
CTCCTGTTCCGACCCTGCCGCTTACCGGATACCTGTCCGCCTTTCTCCCTTCGGGAAGCGTGGCGCTTTC
TCATAGCTCACGCTGTAGGTATCTCAGTTCGGTGTAGGTCGTTCGCTCCAAGCTGGGCTGTGTGCACGAA
CCCCCCGTTCAGCCCGACCGCTGCGCCTTATCCGGTAACTATCGTCTTGAGTCCAACCCGGTAAGACACG
ACTTATCGCCACTGGCAGCAGCCACTGGTAACAGGATTAGCAGAGCGAGGTATGTAGGCGGTGCTACAGA
GTTCTTGAAGTGGTGGCCTAACTACGGCTACACTAGAAGAACAGTATTTGGTATCTGCGCTCTGCTGAAG
CCAGTTACCTTCGGAAAAAGAGTTGGTAGCTCTTGATCCGGCAAACAAACCACCGCTGGTAGCGGTGGTT
TTTTTGTTTGCAAGCAGCAGATTACGCGCAGAAAAAAAGGATCTCAAGAAGATCCTTTGATCTTTTCTAC
GGGGTCTGACGCTCAGTGGAACGAAAACTCACGTTAAGGGATTTTGGTCATGAGATTATCAAAAAGGATC
TTCACCTAGATCCTTTTAAATTAAAAATGAAGTTTTAAATCAATCTAAAGTATATATGAGTAAACTTGGT
CTGACAGTTACCAATGCTTAATCAGTGAGGCACCTATCTCAGCGATCTGTCTATTTCGTTCATCCATAGT
TGCCTGACTCCCCGTCGTGTAGATAACTACGATACGGGAGGGCTTACCATCTGGCCCCAGTGCTGCAATG
ATACCGCGAGACCCACGCTCACCGGCTCCAGATTTATCAGCAATAAACCAGCCAGCCGGAAGGGCCGAGC
GCAGAAGTGGTCCTGCAACTTTATCCGCCTCCATCCAGTCTATTAATTGTTGCCGGGAAGCTAGAGTAAG
TAGTTCGCCAGTTAATAGTTTGCGCAACGTTGTTGCCATTGCTACAGGCATCGTGGTGTCACGCTCGTCG
TTTGGTATGGCTTCATTCAGCTCCGGTTCCCAACGATCAAGGCGAGTTACATGATCCCCCATGTTGTGCA
AAAAAGCGGTTAGCTCCTTCGGTCCTCCGATCGTTGTCAGAAGTAAGTTGGCCGCAGTGTTATCACTCAT
GGTTATGGCAGCACTGCATAATTCTCTTACTGTCATGCCATCCGTAAGATGCTTTTCTGTGACTGGTGAG
TACTCAACCAAGTCATTCTGAGAATAGTGTATGCGGCGACCGAGTTGCTCTTGCCCGGCGTCAATACGGG
ATAATACCGCGCCACATAGCAGAACTTTAAAAGTGCTCATCATTGGAAAACGTTCTTCGGGGCGAAAACT
CTCAAGGATCTTACCGCTGTTGAGATCCAGTTCGATGTAACCCACTCGTGCACCCAACTGATCTTCAGCA
TCTTTTACTTTCACCAGCGTTTCTGGGTGAGCAAAAACAGGAAGGCAAAATGCCGCAAAAAAGGGAATAA
GGGCGACACGGAAATGTTGAATACTCATACTCTTCCTTTTTCAATATTATTGAAGCATTTATCAGGGTTA
TTGTCTCATGAGCGGATACATATTTGAATGTATTTAGAAAAATAAACAAATAGGGGTTCCGCGCACATTT
CCCCGAAAAGTGCCACCTGACGTC
Features (pLannotate 1.2.2; 25 found; start..end, strand, type, name):
     28..80      -  misc_feature   bom (fragment): basis of mobility region from pBR322
    235..614     +  enhancer       CMV enhancer: human cytomegalovirus immediate early enhancer
    615..818     +  promoter       CMV promoter: human cytomegalovirus (CMV) immediate early promoter
    814..847     +  LTR            5' LTR (truncated) (fragment): truncated 5' long terminal repeat (LTR) from HIV-1
    863..881     +  promoter       T7 promoter: promoter for bacteriophage T7 RNA polymerase
    901..1565    +  CDS            mScarlet-I (fragment): bright monomeric red fluorescent protein evolved from a synthetic template (Bindels et al., 2016) matures faster than mScarlet
   1573..1962    +  CDS            Nluc (fragment): NanoLuc® luciferase human codon-optimized
   1966..2319    +  CDS            CALMA_ARBPU (fragment): Experimental evidence at protein level: Swiss-Prot protein existence level 1. Calmodulin mediates the control of a large number of enzymes, ion channels and other proteins by Ca(2+). Among the enzymes to be stimulated by the calmodulin-Ca(2+) complex are a number of protein kinases and phosphatases. From Arbacia punctulata (Punctuate sea urchin).
   2425..2502    +  CDS            MYLK2 (fragment): MYLK2_HUMAN - Experimental evidence at protein level: Swiss-Prot protein existence level 1. Implicated in the level of global muscle contraction and cardiac function. Phosphorylates a specific serine in the N-terminus of a myosin light chain. From Homo sapiens (Human).
   2509..2625    +  CDS            Nluc (fragment): NanoLuc® luciferase human codon-optimized
   2653..2671    -  promoter       SP6 promoter: promoter for bacteriophage SP6 RNA polymerase
   2697..2921    +  polyA_signal   bGH poly(A) signal: bovine growth hormone polyadenylation signal
   2925..2946    +  promoter       SV40 promoter (fragment): SV40 enhancer and early promoter
   2967..3395    +  rep_origin     f1 ori (sequence partly withheld): f1 bacteriophage origin of replication; arrow indicates direction of (+) strand synthesis
   3409..3738    +  promoter       SV40 promoter: SV40 enhancer and early promoter
   3805..4596    +  CDS            neo: KKA2_KLEPN - Also known as kan, nptII. Experimental evidence at protein level: Swiss-Prot protein existence level 1. Resistance to kanamycin, neomycin, paromomycin, ribostamycin, butirosin and gentamicin B. From Klebsiella pneumoniae.
   4620..4778    +  CDS            ble (fragment): BLE_KLEPN - Experimental evidence at protein level: Swiss-Prot protein existence level 1. Binding protein with a strong affinity to the bleomycin family of antibiotics. Binds to CL990; an antimitotic-antibiotic compound. From Klebsiella pneumoniae.
   4773..4894    +  polyA_signal   SV40 poly(A) signal: SV40 polyadenylation signal
   4967..4983    -  protein_bind   lac operator: The lac repressor binds to the lac operator to inhibit transcription in E. coli. This inhibition can be relieved by adding lactose or isopropyl-β-D-thiogalactopyranoside (IPTG). lac repressor encoded by lacI
   4991..5021    -  promoter       lac promoter: promoter for the E. coli lac operon
   5036..5057    -  protein_bind   CAP binding site: CAP binding activates transcription in the presence of cAMP. E. coli catabolite activator protein
   5070..5162    -  CDS            lacI (fragment): lac repressor; lacI; The lac repressor binds to the lac operator to inhibit transcription in E. coli. This inhibition can be relieved by adding lactose or isopropyl-β-D-thiogalactopyranoside (IPTG).
   5345..5933    -  rep_origin     ori: high-copy-number ColE1/pMB1/pBR322/pUC origin of replication
   6104..6964    -  CDS            AmpR: β-lactamase; bla; confers resistance to ampicillin, carbenicillin, and related antibiotics
   6965..7069    -  promoter       AmpR promoter: bla
