[The description below was written by a language model from this plasmid's Addgene catalogue record and pLannotate feature annotations shown in this document.]
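Description:
pcDNA3-CMV-eBRIC is a roughly 7.1 kb plasmid built on the pcDNA3 backbone that expresses eBRIC, a genetically encoded bioluminescent indicator for Ca2+ imaging in mammalian cells. The catalogue lists the vector type as bacterial expression. However, the stated purpose and the feature table (CMV enhancer/promoter upstream of the insert, bGH polyadenylation signal downstream) describe a standard mammalian expression vector. It is propagated in E. coli through a high-copy ColE1/pUC-type origin with ampicillin selection from the AmpR (β-lactamase) cassette. An f1 origin is also present. An SV40 promoter-driven neo gene with an SV40 poly(A) signal provides a marker that can be used for G418 selection of stably transfected mammalian cells. T7 and SP6 promoters flank the insert, as is typical for pcDNA3.

The annotated open reading frame shows how the sensor is assembled. An mScarlet-I-derived red fluorescent protein segment is followed by a large portion of NanoLuc luciferase, then a calmodulin-like domain, then a short peptide matching myosin light chain kinase (a calmodulin-binding sequence of the M13 type), and finally the remaining NanoLuc fragment. This layout indicates a luciferase interrupted by a Ca2+-sensing module, so that Ca2+-driven binding of calmodulin to its target peptide would modulate light output. The fused red fluorescent protein presumably acts as a resonance energy transfer acceptor that shifts emission toward the red, in keeping with the indicator's description as a red bioluminescent sensor. The associated publication title points to detection of physiological calcium dynamics in cells and mice. Short hits annotated as HIV-1 LTR, ble, lacI and bom are fragments, probably backbone remnants or spurious matches.
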