Addgene plasmid #241800: pcDNA3-CMV-eBRIC
Purpose: Bioluminescence indicator for Ca2+ imaging in mammalian cells
Depositing lab: Huiwang Ai. Depositing organization: University of Virginia. Publication: An Enhanced Red Bioluminescent Indicator for Responsive Detection of Physiological Calcium Dynamics in Cells and Mice. Tian X, Zhang Y, Du H, Huang W, Bizimana LA, Nishimura N, Ai HW. ACS Sens. 2025 Jul 29. doi: 10.1021/acssensors.5c01093. PubMed 40728872.
Backbone
  Vector backbone: pcDNA3
  Vector type: Bacterial Expression
Growth in bacteria
  Bacterial resistance: Ampicillin, 100 μg/mL
  Growth temperature: 37°C
  Growth strain: DH5alpha
  Copy number: High Copy
Gene/Insert
  Gene/Insert name: eBRIC
Terms and licenses: Academic/Nonprofit Terms; Industry Terms: Not Available to Industry
How to cite: pcDNA3-CMV-eBRIC was a gift from Huiwang Ai (Addgene plasmid # 241800 ; http://n2t.net/addgene:241800 ; RRID:Addgene_241800)
